>Addgene plasmid #72219 | pcDNA3-Flag-Tet2 CD | addgene partial sequence | sequence record 136302 | BGH-rev 5'-TAGAAGGCACAGTCGAGG-3'
GCATTTAGGTGACACTATAGAATAGGGCCCTCTAGATGCATGCTCGAGCGGCCGCCAGTGTGATGGATAT
CTGCAGAATTCGCCCTTTCATACAAATGTGTTGTAAGGCCCTGTGACCTGAGTGAAAGCATATGGTGATG
TAGTCACGGTAGAATCCGTAGTCACAGACCCTGTGTTCTCAGCAAGAGACTGGATGAAACGCAGGTAACT
GGGTTCCTGTGGCCCTGTGGGCTCACGCTTTTCCTGTTTGCCATGATTTTTCTGAGACACGTGGTCTGAT
CCATTCTTTCCGCACTCTTCCTCTTTCCGGGCCTTTTCAGCCATTTTGGCTTCCCAGAGAGCCAAACAAT
GTTTTGGTAGAAACAAATTCTTATGCCTATACAGTACAAGTGAGATCCTGGTGGGGTGATTCCGGTCGGG
ATCGTTTACTTTGGTTGTGGCATGAACCTCACACTTTGCACACTCAATAAGAATTGACCCATGAGTTGGG
GCTATAGCCACCCCTCCAATGCAAGGATCCTGAAAGTTGTGCTCACTATCTGACCAATACTCAATTTCCT
GCACAGCAGCTGCATCCTGGCCTGACACCTCAGGCTGCTTCTCCTGACTGCTGCCAGTCAGACTGTATAA
TAGTTCTTGGGCAGAAGCAGTTCTATCATGATTAAACCCTGGAAGCACTCTTGAGAGCCCATTGGCTATG
TTGTCATTCTCCTTGTTGTGGAAGGCGTGGCTGGAACTGCTCCCCGAAGCTGCTGCCGTGTAGCTGTAGA
CCGTGTGAGAGGGTAGATGATGCTCACTGGTTTTGTAGTCAGTGTGTGGGTGGCTGTATGGTGATCTGGA
GGCAGCTCCCATGAAATGACTATCCATCTTGGGGGTGGGGTAAGGAGAAAACGTTGCTAGGTGGTGTACA
TTTGGTTTTAGGGTGGAGTTAGTAGTGAAGGCATCTCTCTGCATATTTTGGTTTCCATAACTTAAGTACT
TAGAGGGACTGTCCCCAAACGTCTGTTGGTGAAGGGTGTGGATGGGTG
