>Addgene plasmid #72219 | pcDNA3-Flag-Tet2 CD | addgene partial sequence | sequence record 136303 | CMV-F 5'-CGCAAATGGGCGGTAGGCGTG-3'
CTATATAAGCAGAGCTCTCTGGCTAACTAGAGAACCCACTGCTTACTGGCTTATCGAAATTAATACGACT
CACTATAGGGAGACCCAAGCTAGAGTCGATCCTGAGAACTTCAGGGTGAGTTTGGGGACCCTTGATTGTT
CTTTCTTTTTCGCTATTGTAAAATTCATGTTATATGGAGGGGGCAAAGTTTTCAGGGTGTTGTTTAGAAT
GGGAAGATGTCCCTTGTATCACCATGGACCCTCATGATAATTTTGTTTCTTTCACTTTCTACTCTGTTGA
CAACCATTGTCTCCTCTTATTTTCTTTTCATTTTCTGTAACTTTTTCGTTAAACTTTAGCTTGCATTTGT
AACGAATTTTTAAATTCACTTTTGTTTATTTGTCAGATTGTAAGTACTTTCTCTAATCACTTTTTTTTCA
AGGCAATCAGGGTATATTATATTGTACTTCAGCACAGTTTTAGAGAACAATTGTTATAATTAAATGATAA
GGTAGAATATTTCTGCATATAAATTCTGGCTGGCGTGGAAATATTCTTATTGGTAGAAACAACTACATCC
TGGTCATCATCCTGCCTTTCTCTTTATGGTTACAATGATATACACTGTTTGAGATGAGGATAAAATACTC
TGAGTCCAAACCGGGCCCCTCTGCTAACCATGTTCATGCCTTCTTCTTTTTCCTACAGCTCCTGGGCAAC
GTGCTGGTTTGTGCTGTCGACCCCAAGCTTATGGACTACAAAGACGATGACGACAAGGGATCCACTAGTA
ACGGCCGCCAGTGTGCTGGAATTCGCCCTTTACAAAGTCAGAATGGCAAATGTGAAGGATGCAATCCAGA
CAAAGATGAAGCTCCTTATTATACCCATCTGGGAGCTGGTCCTGATGTGGCAGCTATTAGAACACTCATG
GAAGAAAGGTATGGAGAGAAGGGTAAA
