>Addgene plasmid #72219 | pcDNA3-Flag-Tet2 CD | addgene partial sequence | sequence record 137595 | pCAX-F 5'-CAGCTCCTGGGCAACGTGC-3'
AGCTTATGGACTACAAAGACGATGACGACAAGGGATCCACTAGTAACGGCCGCCAGTGTGCTGGAATTCG
CCCTTTACAAAGTCAGAATGGCAAATGTGAAGGATGCAATCCAGACAAAGATGAAGCTCCTTATTATACC
CATCTGGGAGCTGGTCCTGATGTGGCAGCTATTAGAACACTCATGGAAGAAAGGTATGGAGAGAAGGGTA
AAGCTATTAGGATTGAAAAAGTCATATATACTGGTAAAGAAGGCAAGAGCTCTCAGGGATGTCCTATTGC
TAAATGGGTATATCGGAGATCGAGTGAGGAGGAGAAACTACTGTGTTTGGTACGAGTGCGACCTAACCAC
ACATGTGAGACGGCGGTGATGGTAATTGCCATCATGTTGTGGGACGGAATCCCAAAGCTACTCGCATCAG
AACTCTACTCAGAACTTACAGATATCTTGGGCAAGTGTGGCATATGCACCAACCGTCGCTGTTCTCAGAA
TGAAACGAAGAAAAAGCAATCACCACCCAGAAACTGTTGTTGTCAGGGTGAGAATCCAGAGACCTGTGGT
GCCTCCTTTTCTTTTGGTTGTTCTTGGAGCATGTACTATAATGGATGTAAGTTTGCCAGAAGCAAGAAAC
CAAGGAAATTTAGGCTACATGGAGCTGAGCCAAAAGAGGAAGAGAGACTAGGTTCTCATTTGCAAAACCT
GGCTACTGTCATTGCTCCAATATACAAGAAGCTTGCACCCGATGCATACAATAATCAGGTTGAATTTGAA
CACCAAGCCCCAGACTGCTGTTTGGGTCTGAAGGAAGGCCGGCCATTCTCAGGAGTCACTGCATGTTTGG
ACTTCTCTGCTCATTCCCACAGAGACCAGCAGAACATGCCAAATGGCAGTACAGTGGTGGTCACCC
