[The description below was written by a language model from this plasmid's Addgene catalogue record.]
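Description:
pcDNA3-Flag-Tet2 CD is a mammalian expression plasmid built on a modified pcDNA3 backbone and designed to produce the catalytic domain of mouse Tet2 (Ten-Eleven Translocation 2) with an N-terminal FLAG tag. The total size is recorded as about 9 kb, of which roughly 3 kb is the Tet2 fragment, cloned by restriction enzymes between BamHI and EcoRI sites. It is maintained in E. coli as a high-copy plasmid under ampicillin selection. No feature table is provided, so the promoter is not explicitly listed. However, the pcDNA3 backbone and the use of a CMV forward sequencing primer and an SP6 reverse primer are consistent with the standard arrangement, in which the CMV immediate-early promoter drives the insert. Standard pcDNA3 also carries a neomycin resistance cassette for selection in mammalian cells, but the record does not confirm that it is retained here.

The backbone differs from stock pcDNA3 in carrying an inserted rabbit beta-globin intron. According to the depositor, this helps stabilise transcripts and is particularly useful for expressing large genes such as p300 and the Tet proteins. The FLAG epitope is supplied by the backbone and allows detection or affinity purification of the truncated protein. Only the catalytic domain is encoded, not full-length Tet2; the exact residue boundaries are not stated.

Tet enzymes oxidise 5-methylcytosine in DNA, and the associated publication reports that they can convert it to 5-formylcytosine and 5-carboxylcytosine. The construct is therefore suited to overexpressing the Tet2 catalytic domain in transfected mammalian cells to study 5-methylcytosine oxidation.
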