Addgene plasmid #72219: pcDNA3-Flag-Tet2 CD
Purpose: Express flag-tagged mouse Tet2 catalytic domain.
Depositing lab: Yi Zhang. Depositing organization: University of North Carolina at Chapel Hill. Publication: Tet proteins can convert 5-methylcytosine to 5-formylcytosine and 5-carboxylcytosine. Ito S, Shen L, Dai Q, Wu SC, Collins LB, Swenberg JA, He C, Zhang Y. Science. 2011 Sep 2;333(6047):1300-3. doi: 10.1126/science.1210597. Epub 2011 Jul 21. PubMed 21778364.
Backbone
  Vector backbone: pcDNA3
  Backbone size w/o insert (bp): 6000
  Total vector size (bp): 9000
  Modifications to backbone: A rabbit beta globin intron is inserted.
  Vector type: Mammalian Expression
Growth in bacteria
  Bacterial resistance: Ampicillin, 100 μg/mL
  Growth temperature: 37°C
  Growth strain: DH5alpha
  Copy number: High Copy
Gene/Insert
  Gene/Insert name: Ten-Eleven Translocation 2 (alt name: tet2)
  Species: M. musculus (mouse)
  Insert size (bp): 3018
  Mutation: The plasmid expresses TET2 catalytic domain.
  Entrez Gene: Tet2 (a.k.a. Ayu17-449, E130014J05Rik, mKIAA1546)
  Tag / fusion protein: flag (N terminal on backbone)
  Cloning method: Restriction Enzyme; 5′ cloning site BamHI (unknown if destroyed); 3′ cloning site EcoRI (unknown if destroyed)
  Sequencing primers: 5′ CMV; 3′ SP6
Terms and licenses: Academic/Nonprofit Terms; Industry Terms: Not Available to Industry
Depositor comments: Modified pcDNA3 vector with a beta globulin intron inserted. This insertion can help stabilize the transcripts and is particularly useful for the expression of large genes, such as p300 and Tet proteins For additional information about how this plasmid was created and used, please see Ito et al., Nature 2010 Pubmed ID: 20639862
How to cite: pcDNA3-Flag-Tet2 CD was a gift from Yi Zhang (Addgene plasmid # 72219 ; http://n2t.net/addgene:72219 ; RRID:Addgene_72219)
